>Addgene plasmid #157714 | pcDNA5-FRT-TO-Nsp13_GC3opt | addgene full sequence | sequence record 307905 | Addgene NGS Result
CGCGAGCAAAATTTAAGCTACAACAAGGCAAGGCTTGACCGACAATTGCATGAAGAATCTGCTTAGGGTT
AGGCGTTTTGCGCTGCTTCGCGATGTACGGGCCAGATATACGCGTTGACATTGATTATTGACTAGTTATT
AATAGTAATCAATTACGGGGTCATTAGTTCATAGCCCATATATGGAGTTCCGCGTTACATAACTTACGGT
AAATGGCCCGCCTGGCTGACCGCCCAACGACCCCCGCCCATTGACGTCAATAATGACGTATGTTCCCATA
GTAACGCCAATAGGGACTTTCCATTGACGTCAATGGGTGGAGTATTTACGGTAAACTGCCCACTTGGCAG
TACATCAAGTGTATCATATGCCAAGTACGCCCCCTATTGACGTCAATGACGGTAAATGGCCCGCCTGGCA
TTATGCCCAGTACATGACCTTATGGGACTTTCCTACTTGGCAGTACATCTACGTATTAGTCATCGCTATT
ACCATGGTGATGCGGTTTTGGCAGTACATCAATGGGCGTGGATAGCGGTTTGACTCACGGGGATTTCCAA
GTCTCCACCCCATTGACGTCAATGGGAGTTTGTTTTGGCACCAAAATCAACGGGACTTTCCAAAATGTCG
TAACAACTCCGCCCCATTGACGCAAATGGGCGGTAGGCGTGTACGGTGGGAGGTCTATATAAGCAGAGCT
CTCCCTATCAGTGATAGAGATCTCCCTATCAGTGATAGAGATCGTCGACGAGCTCGTTTAGTGAACCGTC
AGATCGCCTGGAGACGCCATCCACGCTGTTTTGACCTCCATAGAAGACACCGGGACCGATCCAGCCTCCG
GACTCTAGCGTTTAAACTTAAGCTTGGTACCGAGCTCGGATCCGGGATGGCTGTGGGAGCTTGCGTGCTG
TGTAATAGCCAGACCAGCCTGAGATGCGGCGCCTGTATCAGACGGCCTTTCCTGTGCTGCAAGTGCTGCT
ACGACCACGTGATCAGCACCAGCCACAAACTGGTGCTGTCCGTGAATCCCTACGTGTGCAATGCCCCTGG
CTGCGACGTGACCGATGTGACACAGCTGTATCTCGGCGGCATGAGCTACTACTGCAAGAGCCACAAGCCT
CCAATCAGCTTCCCTCTGTGCGCCAACGGACAGGTGTTCGGCCTGTACAAGAATACCTGCGTGGGCAGCG
ACAATGTGACCGACTTCAACGCCATTGCCACCTGTGACTGGACCAACGCCGGCGATTACATCCTGGCCAA
TACCTGCACCGAGCGGCTGAAGCTGTTTGCCGCCGAAACACTGAAGGCCACCGAGGAAACCTTCAAGCTG
AGCTACGGAATCGCCACCGTGCGGGAAGTGCTGAGCGATAGAGAACTGCACCTGAGCTGGGAAGTGGGCA
AGCCTAGACCTCCTCTGAACCGGAACTACGTGTTCACCGGCTACAGAGTGACCAAGAACAGCAAGGTGCA
GATCGGCGAGTACACCTTCGAGAAGGGCGATTATGGCGACGCCGTGGTGTACAGAGGCACCACCACCTAC
AAGCTGAACGTGGGCGACTACTTCGTGCTGACAAGCCACACCGTGATGCCTCTGTCTGCCCCTACACTGG
TGCCCCAAGAACACTACGTGCGGATCACCGGACTGTACCCCACACTGAACATCAGCGACGAGTTCAGCAG
CAACGTGGCCAACTACCAGAAAGTGGGCATGCAGAAGTACAGCACACTGCAGGGCCCACCTGGCACAGGC
AAAAGCCACTTTGCCATTGGACTGGCCCTGTACTACCCCAGCGCCAGAATCGTGTACACCGCCTGTTCTC
ACGCCGCCGTTGATGCCCTGTGTGAAAAGGCCCTGAAGTACCTGCCTATCGACAAGTGCAGCCGGATCAT
CCCTGCCAGAGCCAGAGTGGAATGCTTCGACAAGTTCAAAGTGAACAGCACCCTGGAACAGTACGTGTTC
TGCACCGTGAACGCCCTGCCTGAGACAACAGCCGACATCGTGGTGTTCGACGAGATCTCCATGGCCACCA
ACTACGACCTGAGCGTGGTCAACGCCAGACTGAGAGCCAAGCACTACGTGTACATCGGCGACCCTGCTCA
GCTGCCCGCTCCTAGAACACTGCTGACAAAGGGCACACTGGAACCCGAGTACTTCAACAGCGTGTGCCGG
CTGATGAAGACAATCGGCCCCGACATGTTCCTGGGCACCTGTAGAAGATGCCCTGCCGAGATCGTGGACA
CCGTGTCTGCCCTGGTGTACGACAACAAACTGAAAGCCCACAAGGACAAGAGCGCCCAGTGCTTCAAGAT
GTTCTACAAGGGCGTGATCACCCACGACGTGTCCAGCGCCATCAACAGACCTCAGATCGGAGTTGTGCGC
GAGTTCCTGACCAGAAATCCTGCCTGGCGGAAGGCCGTGTTTATCAGCCCCTACAACAGCCAGAATGCCG
TGGCCAGCAAGATCCTGGGACTGCCTACACAGACCGTGGATAGCTCTCAGGGCAGCGAGTACGATTACGT
GATCTTCACCCAGACCACCGAGACAGCCCACAGCTGCAACGTGAACAGATTCAATGTGGCCATCACCAGG
GCCAAAGTGGGAATCCTGTGCATCATGAGCGACCGGGACCTGTACGATAAGCTGCAGTTCACCAGCCTGG
AAATCCCCAGACGGAACGTGGCAACACTGCAGGCCTAGGAGATATCCAGCACAGTGGCGGCCGCTCGAGT
CTAGAGGGCCCGTTTAAACCCGCTGATCAGCCTCGACTGTGCCTTCTAGTTGCCAGCCATCTGTTGTTTG
CCCCTCCCCCGTGCCTTCCTTGACCCTGGAAGGTGCCACTCCCACTGTCCTTTCCTAATAAAATGAGGAA
ATTGCATCGCATTGTCTGAGTAGGTGTCATTCTATTCTGGGGGGTGGGGTGGGGCAGGACAGCAAGGGGG
AGGATTGGGAAGACAATAGCAGGCATGCTGGGGATGCGGTGGGCTCTATGGCTTCTGAGGCGGAAAGAAC
CAGCTGGGGCTCTAGGGGGTATCCCC
[124 nt withheld, positions 3037-3160]
C
[91 nt withheld, positions 3162-3252]
AGGGTGATGGTTCACGTACCTAGAAGTTCCTATTCCGAAGTTCCTATTCTCTAGAAAGTATAGGAACTTC
CTTGGCCAAAAAGCCTGAACTCACCGCGACGTCTGTCGAGAAGTTTCTGATCGAAAAGTTCGACAGCGTC
TCCGACCTGATGCAGCTCTCGGAGGGCGAAGAATCTCGTGCTTTCAGCTTCGATGTAGGAGGGCGTGGAT
ATGTCCTGCGGGTAAATAGCTGCGCCGATGGTTTCTACAAAGATCGTTATGTTTATCGGCACTTTGCATC
GGCCGCGCTCCCGATTCCGGAAGTGCTTGACATTGGGGAATTCAGCGAGAGCCTGACCTATTGCATCTCC
CGCCGTGCACAGGGTGTCACGTTGCAAGACCTGCCTGAAACCGAACTGCCCGCTGTTCTGCAGCCGGTCG
CGGAGGCCATGGATGCGATCGCTGCGGCCGATCTTAGCCAGACGAGCGGGTTCGGCCCATTCGGACCGCA
AGGAATCGGTCAATACACTACATGGCGTGATTTCATATGCGCGATTGCTGATCCCCATGTGTATCACTGG
CAAACTGTGATGGACGACACCGTCAGTGCGTCCGTCGCGCAGGCTCTCGATGAGCTGATGCTTTGGGCCG
AGGACTGCCCCGAAGTCCGGCACCTCGTGCACGCGGATTTCGGCTCCAACAATGTCCTGACGGACAATGG
CCGCATAACAGCGGTCATTGACTGGAGCGAGGCGATGTTCGGGGATTCCCAATACGAGGTCGCCAACATC
TTCTTCTGGAGGCCGTGGTTGGCTTGTATGGAGCAGCAGACGCGCTACTTCGAGCGGAGGCATCCGGAGC
TTGCAGGATCGCCGCGGCTCCGGGCGTATATGCTCCGCATTGGTCTTGACCAACTCTATCAGAGCTTGGT
TGACGGCAATTTCGATGATGCAGCTTGGGCGCAGGGTCGATGCGACGCAATCGTCCGATCCGGAGCCGGG
ACTGTCGGGCGTACACAAATCGCCCGCAGAAGCGCGGCCGTCTGGACCGATGGCTGTGTAGAAGTACTCG
CCGATAGTGGAAACCGACGCCCCAGCACTCGTCCGAGGGCAAAGGAATAGCACGTACTACGAGATTTCGA
TTCCACCGCCGCCTTCTATGAAAGGTTGGGCTTCGGAATCGTTTTCCGGGACGCCGGCTGGATGATCCTC
CAGCGCGGGGATCTCATGCTGGAGTTCTTCGCCCACCCCAACTTGTTTATTGCAGCTTATAATGGTTACA
AATAAAGCAATAGCATCACAAATTTCACAAATAAAGCATTTTTTTCACTGCATTCTAGTTGTGGTTTGTC
CAAACTCATCAATGTATCTTATCATGTCTGTATACCGTCGACCTCTAGCTAGAGCTTGGCGTAATCATGG
TCATAGCTGTTTCCTGTGTGAAATTGTTATCCGCTCACAATTCCACACAACATACGAGCCGGAAGCATAA
AGTGTAAAGCCTGGGGTGCCTAATGAGTGAGCTAACTCACATTAATTGCGTTGCGCTCACTGCCCGCTTT
CCAGTCGGGAAACCTGTCGTGCCAGCTGCATTAATGAATCGGCCAACGCGCGGGGAGAGGCGGTTTGCGT
ATTGGGCGCTCTTCCGCTTCCTCGCTCACTGACTCGCTGCGCTCGGTCGTTCGGCTGCGGCGAGCGGTAT
CAGCTCACTCAAAGGCGGTAATACGGTTATCCACAGAATCAGGGGATAACGCAGGAAAGAACATGTGAGC
AAAAGGCCAGCAAAAGGCCAGGAACCGTAAAAAGGCCGCGTTGCTGGCGTTTTTCCATAGGCTCCGCCCC
CCTGACGAGCATCACAAAAATCGACGCTCAAGTCAGAGGTGGCGAAACCCGACAGGACTATAAAGATACC
AGGCGTTTCCCCCTGGAAGCTCCCTCGTGCGCTCTCCTGTTCCGACCCTGCCGCTTACCGGATACCTGTC
CGCCTTTCTCCCTTCGGGAAGCGTGGCGCTTTCTCATAGCTCACGCTGTAGGTATCTCAGTTCGGTGTAG
GTCGTTCGCTCCAAGCTGGGCTGTGTGCACGAACCCCCCGTTCAGCCCGACCGCTGCGCCTTATCCGGTA
ACTATCGTCTTGAGTCCAACCCGGTAAGACACGACTTATCGCCACTGGCAGCAGCCACTGGTAACAGGAT
TAGCAGAGCGAGGTATGTAGGCGGTGCTACAGAGTTCTTGAAGTGGTGGCCTAACTACGGCTACACTAGA
AGAACAGTATTTGGTATCTGCGCTCTGCTGAAGCCAGTTACCTTCGGAAAAAGAGTTGGTAGCTCTTGAT
CCGGCAAACAAACCACCGCTGGTAGCGGTGGTTTTTTTGTTTGCAAGCAGCAGATTACGCGCAGAAAAAA
AGGATCTCAAGAAGATCCTTTGATCTTTTCTACGGGGTCTGACGCTCAGTGGAACGAAAACTCACGTTAA
GGGATTTTGGTCATGAGATTATCAAAAAGGATCTTCACCTAGATCCTTTTAAATTAAAAATGAAGTTTTA
AATCAATCTAAAGTATATATGAGTAAACTTGGTCTGACAGTTACCAATGCTTAATCAGTGAGGCACCTAT
CTCAGCGATCTGTCTATTTCGTTCATCCATAGTTGCCTGACTCCCCGTCGTGTAGATAACTACGATACGG
GAGGGCTTACCATCTGGCCCCAGTGCTGCAATGATACCGCGAGACCCACGCTCACCGGCTCCAGATTTAT
CAGCAATAAACCAGCCAGCCGGAAGGGCCGAGCGCAGAAGTGGTCCTGCAACTTTATCCGCCTCCATCCA
GTCTATTAATTGTTGCCGGGAAGCTAGAGTAAGTAGTTCGCCAGTTAATAGTTTGCGCAACGTTGTTGCC
ATTGCTACAGGCATCGTGGTGTCACGCTCGTCGTTTGGTATGGCTTCATTCAGCTCCGGTTCCCAACGAT
CAAGGCGAGTTACATGATCCCCCATGTTGTGCAAAAAAGCGGTTAGCTCCTTCGGTCCTCCGATCGTTGT
CAGAAGTAAGTTGGCCGCAGTGTTATCACTCATGGTTATGGCAGCACTGCATAATTCTCTTACTGTCATG
CCATCCGTAAGATGCTTTTCTGTGACTGGTGAGTACTCAACCAAGTCATTCTGAGAATAGTGTATGCGGC
GACCGAGTTGCTCTTGCCCGGCGTCAATACGGGATAATACCGCGCCACATAGCAGAACTTTAAAAGTGCT
CATCATTGGAAAACGTTCTTCGGGGCGAAAACTCTCAAGGATCTTACCGCTGTTGAGATCCAGTTCGATG
TAACCCACTCGTGCACCCAACTGATCTTCAGCATCTTTTACTTTCACCAGCGTTTCTGGGTGAGCAAAAA
CAGGAAGGCAAAATGCCGCAAAAAAGGGAATAAGGGCGACACGGAAATGTTGAATACTCATACTCTTCCT
TTTTCAATATTATTGAAGCATTTATCAGGGTTATTGTCTCATGAGCGGATACATATTTGAATGTATTTAG
AAAAATAAACAAATAGGGGTTCCGCGCACATTTCCCCGAAAAGTGCCACCTGACGTCGACGGATCGGGAG
ATCTCCCGATCCCCTATGGTGCACTCTCAGTACAATCTGCTCTGATGCCGCATAGTTAAGCCAGTATCTG
CTCCCTGCTTGTGTGTTGGAGGTCGCTGAGTAGTG
Features (pLannotate 1.2.2; 21 found; start..end, strand, type, name):
    117..496     +  enhancer       CMV enhancer: human cytomegalovirus immediate early enhancer
    497..700     +  promoter       CMV promoter: human cytomegalovirus (CMV) immediate early promoter
    702..721     +  promoter       PLtetO-1 promoter (fragment): modified phage lambda PL promoter with tet operator sites (Lutz and Bujard, 1997)
    723..742     +  promoter       PLtetO-1 promoter (fragment): modified phage lambda PL promoter with tet operator sites (Lutz and Bujard, 1997)
    750..783     +  promoter       TRE3GV promoter (fragment): 3rd-generation Tet-responsive promoter that can be activated by binding of Tet-On® 3G, optimized for retroviral and lentiviral vectors
    890..2695    +  CDS            rep (fragment): R1AB_SARS - Experimental evidence at protein level: Swiss-Prot protein existence level 1. [2'-O-methyltransferase]: Methyltransferase that mediates mRNA cap 2'-O-ribose methylation to the 5'-cap structure of viral mRNAs. N7-methyl guanosine cap is a prerequisite for binding of nsp16. Therefore plays an essential role in viral mRNAs cap methylation which is essential to evade immune system. From Severe acute respiratory syndrome coronavirus (SARS-CoV).
   2767..2991    +  polyA_signal   bGH poly(A) signal: bovine growth hormone polyadenylation signal
   2995..3016    +  promoter       SV40 promoter (fragment): SV40 enhancer and early promoter
   3037..3270    +  rep_origin     f1 ori (fragment) (sequence partly withheld): f1 bacteriophage origin of replication; arrow indicates direction of (+) strand synthesis
   3275..3322    +  protein_bind   FRT: FLP-mediated recombination occurs in the 8-bp core sequence TCTAGAAA (Turan and Bode, 2011). FLP recombinase from the Saccharomyces cerevisiae 2μ plasmid
   3330..4352    +  CDS            HygR: aminoglycoside phosphotransferase from E. coli; aph(4)-Ia; confers resistance to hygromycin
   4362..4487    +  CDS            ble (fragment): BLE_KLEPN - Experimental evidence at protein level: Swiss-Prot protein existence level 1. Binding protein with a strong affinity to the bleomycin family of antibiotics. Binds to CL990; an antimitotic-antibiotic compound. From Klebsiella pneumoniae.
   4482..4603    +  polyA_signal   SV40 poly(A) signal: SV40 polyadenylation signal
   4676..4692    -  protein_bind   lac operator: The lac repressor binds to the lac operator to inhibit transcription in E. coli. This inhibition can be relieved by adding lactose or isopropyl-β-D-thiogalactopyranoside (IPTG). lac repressor encoded by lacI
   4700..4730    -  promoter       lac promoter: promoter for the E. coli lac operon
   4745..4766    -  protein_bind   CAP binding site: CAP binding activates transcription in the presence of cAMP. E. coli catabolite activator protein
   4779..4871    -  CDS            lacI (fragment): lac repressor; lacI; The lac repressor binds to the lac operator to inhibit transcription in E. coli. This inhibition can be relieved by adding lactose or isopropyl-β-D-thiogalactopyranoside (IPTG).
   5054..5642    -  rep_origin     ori: high-copy-number ColE1/pMB1/pBR322/pUC origin of replication
   5813..6673    -  CDS            AmpR: β-lactamase; bla; confers resistance to ampicillin, carbenicillin, and related antibiotics
   6674..6778    -  promoter       AmpR promoter: bla
   6837..6889    -  misc_feature   bom (fragment): basis of mobility region from pBR322
