[The description below was written by a language model from this plasmid's Addgene catalogue record and pLannotate feature annotations shown in this document.]
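Description:
pcDNA5-FRT-TO-Nsp13_GC3opt is a mammalian expression plasmid of about 6.9 kb, built on the commercial pcDNA5-FRT-TO backbone, for tetracycline-regulated expression of SARS-CoV-2 Nsp13, one of the mature products of the viral ORF1ab polyprotein. In E. coli it is maintained at high copy from a ColE1/pUC-type origin and selected with ampicillin through the β-lactamase gene. A partial f1 origin and remnants of lac regulatory sequence are also annotated as backbone elements.

The expression cassette consists of the CMV immediate early enhancer and promoter followed directly by two short tet operator elements, which the automated annotation labels as PLtetO-1 and TRE fragments. In cells producing the Tet repressor, these operators keep the promoter silent until tetracycline or doxycycline is added. Downstream lies an open reading frame of roughly 1.8 kb, matched by homology to the SARS coronavirus replicase polyprotein, and then the bovine growth hormone polyadenylation signal. The functional text attached to that homology hit describes the polyprotein entry in general and does not apply specifically to Nsp13. The coding sequence was synthesised with codon optimisation that raises GC content at third codon positions to improve expression. The stated purpose is expression of untagged protein, although the insert field carries an "HF" suffix; no tag appears in the feature table.

An FRT site sits immediately upstream of a hygromycin resistance gene that has no annotated promoter of its own and is followed by an SV40 polyadenylation signal. This layout allows FLP-mediated integration into a host line carrying a genomic FRT site, where correct insertion activates hygromycin resistance and yields isogenic, stably inducible lines. The associated publication describes the vector set as intended for regulated expression of SARS-CoV-2 proteins implicated in RNA metabolism.
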