Addgene plasmid #157714: pcDNA5-FRT-TO-Nsp13_GC3opt
Purpose: mammalian expression of untagged SARS-CoV-2 Nsp13 under control of a tetracycline-inducible promoter
Depositing lab: David Tollervey. Depositing organization: University of Edinburgh. Publication: Integrative vectors for regulated expression of SARS-CoV-2 proteins implicated in RNA metabolism. Bresson S, Robertson N, Sani E, Turowski TW, Shchepachev V, Kompauerova M, Spanos C, Helwak A, Tollervey D. Wellcome Open Res. 2020 Nov 3;5:261. doi: 10.12688/wellcomeopenres.16322.1. eCollection 2020. PubMed 33313418.
Backbone
  Vector backbone: pcDNA5-FRT-TO
  Backbone manufacturer: Thermo Fisher
  Vector type: Mammalian Expression
  Selectable markers: Hygromycin
Growth in bacteria
  Bacterial resistance: Ampicillin, 100 μg/mL
  Growth temperature: 37°C
  Growth strain: DH5alpha
  Copy number: High Copy
Gene/Insert
  Gene/Insert name: Nsp13-HF_GC3opt
  Species: SARS-CoV-2
  Mutation: codon optimized; gene expression was optimized by increasing the GC3 content within codons
  Entrez Gene: ORF1ab (a.k.a. GU280_gp01)
  Cloning method: Restriction Enzyme; 5′ cloning site Unknown (unknown if destroyed); 3′ cloning site Unknown (unknown if destroyed)
Resource information
  A portion of this plasmid was derived from a plasmid made by: IDT
Terms and licenses: Academic/Nonprofit Terms; Industry Terms
How to cite: pcDNA5-FRT-TO-Nsp13_GC3opt was a gift from David Tollervey (Addgene plasmid # 157714 ; http://n2t.net/addgene:157714 ; RRID:Addgene_157714)
